>Addgene plasmid #39023 | KLHL7 | depositor partial sequence | sequence record 49081 | KLHL7 sequence 1009 bps
ATGCACCATCATCATCATCATTCTTCTGGTGTAGATCTGGGTACCGAGAACCTGTACTTCCAATCCATGG
GCACAAGACCTAGAAGAAAGAAACATGACTACCGCATAGCCCTATTTGGAGGCTCTCAACCACAGTCTTG
TAGATATTTTAACCCAAAGGATTATAGCTGGACAGACATCCGCTGCCCCTTTGAAAAACGAAGAGATGCA
GCATGCGTGTTTTGGGACAATGTAGTATACATTTTGGGAGGCTCTCAGCTTTTCCCAATAAAGCGAATGG
ACTGCTATAATGTAGTGAAGGATAGCTGGTATTCGAAACTGGGTCCTCCGACACCTCGAGACAGCCTTGC
TGCATGTGCTGCAGAAGGCAAAATTTATACATCTGGAGGTTCAGAAGTAGGAAACTCAGCTCTGTATTTA
TTTGAGTGCTATGATACGAGAACTGAAAGCTGGCACACAAAGCCCAGCATGCTGACCCAGCGCTGCAGCC
ATGGGATGGTGGAAGCCAATGGCCTAATCTATGTTTGTGGTGGAAGTTTAGGAAACAATGTTTCTGGGAG
AGTGCTTAATTCCTGTGAAGTTTATGATCCTGCCACAGAAACATGGACTGAGCTGTGTCCAATGATTGAA
GCCAGGAAGAATCATGGGCTGGTATTTGTAAAAGACAAGATATTTGCTGTGGGTGGTCAGAATGGTTTAG
GTGGTCTGGACAATGTGGAATATTACGATATTAAGTTGAACGAATGGAAGATGGTCTCACCAATGCCATG
GAAGGGTGTAACAGTGAAATGTGCAGCAGTTGGCTCTATAGTTTATGTCTTGGCTGGTTTTCAGGGTGTT
GGTCGATTAGGACACATTCTCGAATATAATACCGAAACAGACAAATGGGTTGCCAACTCCAAAGTTCGTG
CTTTTCCAGTCACAAGTTGTTTAATTTGTGTTGTCGATACTTGTGGAGCAAATGAAGAGACCCTTGAAAC
ATGACAGTAAAGGTGGATACGGATCCGAA
