>Addgene plasmid #39023 | KLHL7 | addgene partial sequence | sequence record 53016 | T7 5'-TAATACGACTCACTATAGGG-3'
TCATCATTCTTCTGGTGTAGATCTGGGTACCGAGAACCTGTACTTCCAATCCATGGGCACAAGACCTAGA
AGAAAGAAACATGACTACCGCATAGCCCTATTTGGAGGCTCTCAACCACAGTCTTGTAGATATTTTAACC
CAAAGGATTATAGCTGGACAGACATCCGCTGCCCCTTTGAAAAACGAAGAGATGCAGCATGCGTGTTTTG
GGACAATGTAGTATACATTTTGGGAGGCTCTCAGCTTTTCCCAATAAAGCGAATGGACTGCTATAATGTA
GTGAAGGATAGCTGGTATTCGAAACTGGGTCCTCCGACACCTCGAGACAGCCTTGCTGCATGTGCTGCAG
AAGGCAAAATTTATACATCTGGAGGTTCAGAAGTAGGAAACTCAGCTCTGTATTTATTTGAGTGCTATGA
TACGAGAACTGAAAGCTGGCACACAAAGCCCAGCATGCTGACCCAGCGCTGCAGCCATGGGATGGTGGAA
GCCAATGGCCTAATCTATGTTTGTGGTGGAAGTTTAGGAAACAATGTTTCTGGGAGAGTGCTTAATTCCT
GTGAAGTTTATGATCCTGCCACAGAAACATGGACTGAGCTGTGTCCAATGATTGAAGCCAGGAAGAATCA
TGGGCTGGTATTTGTAAAAGACAAGATATTTGCTGTGGGTGGTCAGAATGGTTTAGGTGGTCTGGACAAT
GTGGAATATTACGATATTAAGTTGAACGAATGGAAGATGGTCTCACCAATGCCATGGAAGGGTGTAACAG
TGAAATGTGCAGCAGTTGGCTCTATAGTTTATGTCTTGGCTGGTTTTCAGGGTGTTGGTCGA
