>Addgene plasmid #39023 | KLHL7 | addgene partial sequence | sequence record 53980 | pBRrevBam_primer
ATGCCGGCCACGATGCGTCCGGCGTAGAGGATCGAGATCTCGATCCCGCGAAATTAATACGACTCACTAT
AGGGGAATTGTGAGCGGATAACAATTCCCCTCTAGAAATAATTTTGTTTAACTTTAAGAAGGAGATATAC
ATATGCACCATCATCATCATCATTCTTCTGGTGTAGATCTGGGTACCGAGAACCTGTACTTCCAATCCAT
GGGCACAAGACCTAGAAGAAAGAAACATGACTACCGCATAGCCCTATTTGGAGGCTCTCAACCACAGTCT
TGTAGATATTTTAACCCAAAGGATTATAGCTGGACAGACATCCGCTGCCCCTTTGAAAAACGAAGAGATG
CAGCATGCGTGTTTTGGGACAATGTAGTATACATTTTGGGAGGCTCTCAGCTTTTCCCAATAAAGCGAAT
GGACTGCTATAATGTAGTGAAGGATAGCTGGTATTCGAAACTGGGTCCTCCGACACCTCGAGACAGCCTT
GCTGCATGTGCTGCAGAAGGCAAAATTTATACATCTGGAGGTTCAGAAGTAGGAAACTCAGCTCTGTATT
TATTTGAGTGCTATGATACGAGAACTGAAAGCTGGCACACAAAGCCCAGCATGCTGACCCAGCGCTGCAG
CCATGGGATGGTGGAAGCCAATGGCCTAATCTATGTTTGTGGTGGAAGTTTAGGAAACAATGTTTCTGGG
AGAGTGCTTAATTCCTGTGAAGTTTATGATCCTGCCACAGAAACATGGACTGAGCTGTGTCCAATGATTG
AAGCCAGGAAGAATCATGGGCTGGTATTTGTAAAAGACAAGATATTTGCTGTGGGTGGTCAGAATGGTTT
AGGTGGTCTGGACAATGTGGAATATTACGATATTAAGTTGAACGAATGGAAGATGGTCTCACCAATGCCA
TGGAAGGGTGTAACAGTGAAATGTGCAGCAGTTGGCTCTATAGTTTATGTCTTGGCTGGTTT
