[The description below was written by a language model from this plasmid's Addgene catalogue record.]
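Description:
KLHL7 is a bacterial expression plasmid built on the pNIC28-Bsa4 backbone from the Structural Genomics Consortium, carrying a fragment of the human KLHL7 gene (also known as SBBI26 or KLHL6 in the record) for recombinant protein production aimed at structure determination. The plasmid is maintained in E. coli under kanamycin selection and is recorded as low copy. No feature table accompanies the record, so the origin of replication and the exact regulatory elements are not explicitly listed. The use of T7 and T7-terminator sequencing primers indicates that the insert sits between T7 promoter and terminator sequences, the arrangement typical of vectors driven by T7 RNA polymerase in suitable expression hosts.

The insert is about 1 kb and was introduced by ligation-independent cloning. The record cautions that it may not represent the full open reading frame, which fits the common structural-genomics practice of expressing a defined domain or truncated construct chosen for solubility and crystallisability. Which portion of KLHL7 is included is not stated. The protein is fused at its N-terminus to a histidine tag followed by a TEV protease cleavage site, allowing capture by immobilised metal affinity chromatography and then removal of the tag to yield near-native protein. The alternative names cite a Protein Data Bank entry, suggesting the construct is linked to a deposited structure. Its typical use is overexpression and purification of the KLHL7 fragment for crystallography or related biophysical and biochemical studies. The record lists it as distributed under academic and nonprofit terms only.
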