Addgene plasmid #39023: KLHL7
Purpose: Bacterial expression for structure determination; may not be full ORF
Depositing lab: Nicola Burgess-Brown. Depositing organization: University of Oxford.
Backbone
  Vector backbone: pNIC28-Bsa4
  Backbone manufacturer: SGC
  Vector type: Bacterial Expression
Growth in bacteria
  Bacterial resistance: Kanamycin, 50 μg/mL
  Growth temperature: 37°C
  Growth strain: Mach1
  Copy number: Low Copy
Gene/Insert
  Gene/Insert name: KLHL7 (alt names: SBBI26 protein isoform 1; PDB:3II7)
  Species: H. sapiens (human)
  Insert size (bp): 1009
  Entrez Gene: KLHL7 (a.k.a. KLHL6, SBBI26)
  Tag / fusion protein: His Tev (N terminal on insert)
  Cloning method: Ligation Independent Cloning
  Sequencing primers: 5′ T7; 3′ T7-term
Terms and licenses: Academic/Nonprofit Terms; Industry Terms: Not Available to Industry
How to cite: KLHL7 was a gift from Nicola Burgess-Brown (Addgene plasmid # 39023 ; http://n2t.net/addgene:39023 ; RRID:Addgene_39023)
